Addgene plasmid #115379: LOC110678930 NPY receptor
Purpose: Expresses Ae. aegypti receptor in mammalian cells
Depositing lab: Leslie Vosshall. Depositing organization: Rockefeller University. Publication: Small-Molecule Agonists of Ae. aegypti Neuropeptide Y Receptor Block Mosquito Biting. Duvall LB, Ramos-Espiritu L, Barsoum KE, Glickman JF, Vosshall LB. Cell. 2019 Feb 7;176(4):687-701.e5. doi: 10.1016/j.cell.2018.12.004. PubMed 30735632.
Backbone
  Vector backbone: pME18s
  Vector type: Mammalian Expression
Growth in bacteria
  Bacterial resistance: Ampicillin, 100 μg/mL
  Growth temperature: 37°C
  Growth strain: DH5alpha
  Copy number: High Copy
Gene/Insert
  Gene/Insert name: LOC110678930 NPY receptor
  Species: Aedes aegypti
  Entrez Gene: LOC110678930 (a.k.a. AaeL_AAEL003448, AAEL003448, GPRNNA13)
  Cloning method: Gateway Cloning
Terms and licenses: Academic/Nonprofit Terms; Industry Terms: Not Available to Industry
Depositor comments: The neuropeptide CDS was inserted into the pME18s plasmid using NotI and XhoI sites.
How to cite: LOC110678930 NPY receptor was a gift from Leslie Vosshall (Addgene plasmid # 115379 ; http://n2t.net/addgene:115379 ; RRID:Addgene_115379)
