[The description below was written by a language model from this plasmid's Addgene catalogue record and pLannotate feature annotations shown in this document.]
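Description:
LOC110678930 NPY receptor is a mammalian expression plasmid built on the pME18s backbone that carries the coding sequence of a neuropeptide Y-like receptor from the mosquito Aedes aegypti (gene LOC110678930, also known as AAEL003448 or GPRNNA13). The sequenced plasmid is 4,445 nt. It is maintained in E. coli at high copy through a ColE1/pUC-type origin of replication, with selection by ampicillin via a β-lactamase gene driven by its native bla promoter.

Expression in mammalian cells is driven by a composite promoter arrangement: the SV40 enhancer and early promoter, followed by a truncated 5' LTR segment from human T-cell leukemia virus type 1. This combination is commonly called the SRα promoter and gives stronger transcription than the SV40 promoter alone. A modified SV40 intron with splice donor and acceptor sites lies downstream, which generally improves mRNA processing and export, and an SV40 polyadenylation signal terminates the transcript. The automated feature table does not annotate the receptor itself, but an unannotated gap of roughly 1.6 kb between the intron and the poly(A) signal is where the insert would be expected to sit. No epitope tag, reporter or mammalian selection marker is annotated, so the plasmid appears suited to transient transfection. The record is inconsistent about cloning: the catalogue field lists Gateway cloning, while the depositor's comment says the coding sequence was inserted using NotI and XhoI sites.

The stated purpose is heterologous expression of the mosquito receptor in mammalian cells. The associated publication concerns small-molecule agonists of an Ae. aegypti neuropeptide Y receptor that suppress biting, which is consistent with use in cell-based receptor assays, although the record does not specify this plasmid's particular role.
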