Features (pLannotate 1.2.2; 7 found; start..end, strand, type, name):
      1..330     +  promoter       SV40 promoter: SV40 enhancer and early promoter
    346..614     +  LTR            5' LTR (truncated): truncated 5' long terminal repeat (LTR) from human T-cell leukemia virus (HTLV) type 1
    644..740     +  intron         SV40 intron: modified SV40 intron with splice donor and acceptor sites
   2333..2467    +  polyA_signal   SV40 poly(A) signal: SV40 polyadenylation signal
   2677..3265    -  rep_origin     ori: high-copy-number ColE1/pMB1/pBR322/pUC origin of replication
   3436..4296    -  CDS            AmpR: β-lactamase; bla; confers resistance to ampicillin, carbenicillin, and related antibiotics
   4297..4401    -  promoter       AmpR promoter: bla
>Addgene plasmid #115379 | LOC110678930 NPY receptor | addgene full sequence | sequence record 221008 | Addgene NGS Result
GTGTGTCAGTTAGGGTGTGGAAAGTCCCCAGGCTCCCCAGCAGGCAGAAGTATGCAAAGCATGCATCTCA
ATTAGTCAGCAACCAGGTGTGGAAAGTCCCCAGGCTCCCCAGCAGGCAGAAGTATGCAAAGCATGCATCT
CAATTAGTCAGCAACCATAGTCCCGCCCCTAACTCCGCCCATCCCGCCCCTAACTCCGCCCAGTTCCGCC
CATTCTCCGCCCCATGGCTGACTAATTTTTTTTATTTATGCAGAGGCCGAGGCCGCCTCGGCCTCTGAGC
TATTCCAGAAGTAGTGAGGAGGCTTTTTTGGAGGCCTAGGCTTTTGCAAAAAGCTCCTCGATCGAGGGGC
TCGCATCTCTCCTTCACGCGCCCGCCGCCCTACCTGAGGCCGCCATCCACGCCGGTTGAGTCGCGTTCTG
CCGCCTCCCGCCTGTGGTGCCTCCTGAACTGCGTCCGCCGTCTAGGTAAGTTTAAAGCTCAGGTCGAGAC
CGGGCCTTTGTCCGGCGCTCCCTTGGAGCCTACCTAGACTCAGCCGGCTCTCCACGCTTTGCCTGACCCT
GCTTGCTCAACTCTACGTCTTTGTTTCGTTTTCTGTTCTGCGCCGTTACAGATCCAAGCTCTGAAAAACC
AGAAAGTTAACTGGTAAGTTTAGTCTTTTTGTCTTTTATTTCAGGTCCCGGATCCGGTGGTGGTGCAAAT
CAAAGAACTGCTCCTCAGTGGATGTTGCCTTTACTTCTAGGCCTGTACGGAAGTGTTACTTCTGCTCTAA
AAGCTGCGGAATTCCGGAATTTCCTCGAGATGGCATTCCAAATTAGTGAATCGGCGTTCCAGTATTTGTC
ATCGAACAACATCACTGCAGCAAACTTTCAGGATTTGGATGCCAGTCCGAGGGACCAGTTGATTGGATAT
TGGGAAAATTCGCTTAAGAATCTTAGCACGGAACAGAGGACGGTTTTTACGGTGCTGGTTATTCTGGTGA
TGGTACTGGCCATATTCGGCAATGTGGTGACGTTTATTACCAATATTCGGAGGGAACAACGGCATTTGTT
TCGCGTGTGTCTACTCTCCCTGGCGTTGAGCGATATACTTTTCGTAACAATTACGTCAATAGTGTATTTG
TCGCAGTTTAATACTGAATACAATTCATTGTGGACCCTCGGAGAGCTAATGTGCACGTTTGCCCCCTTCT
TCCAAACGATGGCCGTGCTGGTGGATAGTATCACTTTGGTGGCGATCGCTCTGGACCGGTACATGGCTGT
GGTGCGACTGACCAAGGGAGCTTGGGAACCCAGCGGCGTATTGTGCGTGGCCTGTGCCGTTCTGATATGG
GGCCTTGCAGCCGGAGTATCCAGCCCAATGCTAACCTTGTACCAGATCTACCACGTTATCGTACTCATAG
CCGATAGAACCCATTCAGACGTGATTACGGGTTACTTTTTAGCAGAAATATGCGCCACCGATAAGAGCAA
AAATGGATACTACTTTGGAATTGTGTTCACTGTGATCTTTCTACCGCTGTTATTATCATTCCTTTGGCTC
AACTCTATCATCGCTAAAGAAATCTGGATTCGAAGGAACCCACTTGACAATCGCAGCAAAGTGCATAAGA
AATCCAAAACTGGCATGTTCACCGACAGCACAGGGGAACGCAAAACCACCTCAACCAACATCAGCTCGAG
CAATGCTTCGGATCGTCGTCCTCCTTCATTTCCGGTACGTCACACCGCTTACTCCGTCTCTAAGTGTGTG
TGCTCCAATTGCGTAGATCAACACTCGCCCCCACAGGTGCCTCCCCCACCACCTCCCACAGCTCCCAGCA
CCAGCCCGGCGTCCAACAATCGGAAAAAGCGCCAGCTGCGCATGTTCAAAGCCATCGTGTTTATCATGTC
GGTGTTTTTCCTGTGTCGATTGCCGACCTGGATATTCCTGCTGATAAAGCTGCACGGCACTGCCAACACA
AACACCTTCTGGATGCTGCACTACATTTTTGGGATAATGGCCATGCTGAACTGCGTGCTGAATCCGCTGA
TCTACACCTTCCTGGGGGAGACGATCAAGGTGACGGTGTTTCTCAAAACGATGTGCGAACGCTTTTGGGT
GGATCCTTGCCGCCGAGGAGCTCAACGGGTGAGGACCAAGTTCTCTGAGCATGTACACAGTGGCAAAGGG
GAAGTTACACTGCGGGTGGGGAAGAAGCGACCGCATCAACAGCAAAAGCAACGTGACGGAATGTTTAGTG
GAGATTGAGCGGCCGCTAGACTAGTCTAGAGAAAAAACCTCCCACACCTCCCCCTGAACCTGAAACATAA
AATGAATGCAATTGTTGTTGTTAACTTGTTTATTGCAGCTTATAATGGTTACAAATAAAGCAATAGCATC
ACAAATTTCACAAATAAAGCATTTTTTTCACTGCATTCTAGTTGTGGTTTGTCCAAACTCATCAATGTAT
CTTATCATGTCTGGATCCCCGGGTACCGAGCTCGAATTAATTCCTCTTCCGCTTCCTCGCTCACTGACTC
GCTGCGCTCGGTCGTTCGGCTGCGGCGAGCGGTATCAGCTCACTCAAAGGCGGTAATACGGTTATCCACA
GAATCAGGGGATAACGCAGGAAAGAACATGTGAGCAAAAGGCCAGCAAAAGGCCAGGAACCGTAAAAAGG
CCGCGTTGCTGGCGTTTTTCCATAGGCTCCGCCCCCCTGACGAGCATCACAAAAATCGACGCTCAAGTCA
GAGGTGGCGAAACCCGACAGGACTATAAAGATACCAGGCGTTTCCCCCTGGAAGCTCCCTCGTGCGCTCT
CCTGTTCCGACCCTGCCGCTTACCGGATACCTGTCCGCCTTTCTCCCTTCGGGAAGCGTGGCGCTTTCTC
ATAGCTCACGCTGTAGGTATCTCAGTTCGGTGTAGGTCGTTCGCTCCAAGCTGGGCTGTGTGCACGAACC
CCCCGTTCAGCCCGACCGCTGCGCCTTATCCGGTAACTATCGTCTTGAGTCCAACCCGGTAAGACACGAC
TTATCGCCACTGGCAGCAGCCACTGGTAACAGGATTAGCAGAGCGAGGTATGTAGGCGGTGCTACAGAGT
TCTTGAAGTGGTGGCCTAACTACGGCTACACTAGAAGAACAGTATTTGGTATCTGCGCTCTGCTGAAGCC
AGTTACCTTCGGAAAAAGAGTTGGTAGCTCTTGATCCGGCAAACAAACCACCGCTGGTAGCGGTGGTTTT
TTTGTTTGCAAGCAGCAGATTACGCGCAGAAAAAAAGGATCTCAAGAAGATCCTTTGATCTTTTCTACGG
GGTCTGACGCTCAGTGGAACGAAAACTCACGTTAAGGGATTTTGGTCATGAGATTATCAAAAAGGATCTT
CACCTAGATCCTTTTAAATTAAAAATGAAGTTTTAAATCAATCTAAAGTATATATGAGTAAACTTGGTCT
GACAGTTACCAATGCTTAATCAGTGAGGCACCTATCTCAGCGATCTGTCTATTTCGTTCATCCATAGTTG
CCTGACTCCCCGTCGTGTAGATAACTACGATACGGGAGGGCTTACCATCTGGCCCCAGTGCTGCAATGAT
ACCGCGAGACCCACGCTCACCGGCTCCAGATTTATCAGCAATAAACCAGCCAGCCGGAAGGGCCGAGCGC
AGAAGTGGTCCTGCAACTTTATCCGCCTCCATCCAGTCTATTAATTGTTGCCGGGAAGCTAGAGTAAGTA
GTTCGCCAGTTAATAGTTTGCGCAACGTTGTTGCCATTGCTACAGGCATCGTGGTGTCACGCTCGTCGTT
TGGTATGGCTTCATTCAGCTCCGGTTCCCAACGATCAAGGCGAGTTACATGATCCCCCATGTTGTGCAAA
AAAGCGGTTAGCTCCTTCGGTCCTCCGATCGTTGTCAGAAGTAAGTTGGCCGCAGTGTTATCACTCATGG
TTATGGCAGCACTGCATAATTCTCTTACTGTCATGCCATCCGTAAGATGCTTTTCTGTGACTGGTGAGTA
CTCAACCAAGTCATTCTGAGAATAGTGTATGCGGCGACCGAGTTGCTCTTGCCCGGCGTCAATACGGGAT
AATACCGCGCCACATAGCAGAACTTTAAAAGTGCTCATCATTGGAAAACGTTCTTCGGGGCGAAAACTCT
CAAGGATCTTACCGCTGTTGAGATCCAGTTCGATGTAACCCACTCGTGCACCCAACTGATCTTCAGCATC
TTTTACTTTCACCAGCGTTTCTGGGTGAGCAAAAACAGGAAGGCAAAATGCCGCAAAAAAGGGAATAAGG
GCGACACGGAAATGTTGAATACTCATACTCTTCCTTTTTCAATATTATTGAAGCATTTATCAGGGTTATT
GTCTCATGAGCGGATACATATTTGAATGTATTTAGAAAAATAAACAAATAGGGGTTCCGCGCACATTTCC
CCGAAAAGTGCCACCTGCAAGCTTGGCTGTGGAAT
