>Addgene plasmid #115379 | LOC110678930 NPY receptor | depositor partial sequence | sequence record 217385 | neuropeptide CDS
ATGGCATTCCAAATTAGTGAATCGGCGTTCCAGTATTTGTCATCGAACAACATCACTGCAGCAAACTTTC
AGGATTTGGATGCCAGTCCGAGGGACCAGTTGATTGGATATTGGGAAAATTCGCTTAAGAATCTTAGCAC
GGAACAGAGGACGGTTTTTACGGTGCTGGTTATTCTGGTGATGGTACTGGCCATATTCGGCAATGTGGTG
ACGTTTATTACCAATATTCGGAGGGAACAACGGCATTTGTTTCGCGTGTGTCTACTCTCCCTGGCGTTGA
GCGATATACTTTTCGTAACAATTACGTCAATAGTGTATTTGTCGCAGTTTAATACTGAATACAATTCATT
GTGGACCCTCGGAGAGCTAATGTGCACGTTTGCCCCCTTCTTCCAAACGATGGCCGTGCTGGTGGATAGT
ATCACTTTGGTGGCGATCGCTCTGGACCGGTACATGGCTGTGGTGCGACTGACCAAGGGAGCTTGGGAAC
CCAGCGGCGTATTGTGCGTGGCCTGTGCCGTTCTGATATGGGGCCTTGCAGCCGGAGTATCCAGCCCAAT
GCTAACCTTGTACCAGATCTACCACGTTATCGTACTCATAGCCGATAGAACCCATTCAGACGTGATTACG
GGTTACTTTTTAGCAGAAATATGCGCCACCGATAAGAGCAAAAATGGATACTACTTTGGAATTGTGTTCA
CTGTGATCTTTCTACCGCTGTTATTATCATTCCTTTGGCTCAACTCTATCATCGCTAAAGAAATCTGGAT
TCGAAGGAACCCACTTGACAATCGCAGCAAAGTGCATAAGAAATCCAAAACTGGCATGTTCACCGACAGC
ACAGGGGAACGCAAAACCACCTCAACCAACATCAGCTCGAGCAATGCTTCGGATCGTCGTCCTCCTTCAT
TTCCGGTACGTCACACCGCTTACTCCGTCTCTAAGTGTGTGTGCTCCAATTGCGTAGATCAACACTCGCC
CCCACAGGTGCCTCCCCCACCACCTCCCACAGCTCCCAGCACCAGCCCGGCGTCCAACAATCGGAAAAAG
CGCCAGCTGCGCATGTTCAAAGCCATCGTGTTTATCATGTCGGTGTTTTTCCTGTGTCGATTGCCGACCT
GGATATTCCTGCTGATAAAGCTGCACGGCACTGCCAACACAAACACCTTCTGGATGCTGCACTACATTTT
TGGGATAATGGCCATGCTGAACTGCGTGCTGAATCCGCTGATCTACACCTTCCTGGGGGAGACGATCAAG
GTGACGGTGTTTCTCAAAACGATGTGCGAACGCTTTTGGGTGGATCCTTGCCGCCGAGGAGCTCAACGGG
TGAGGACCAAGTTCTCTGAGCATGTACACAGTGGCAAAGGGGAAGTTACACTGCGGGTGGGGAAGAAGCG
ACCGCATCAACAGCAAAAGCAACGTGACGGAATGTTTAGTGGAGATTGA
